>Addgene plasmid #46533 | pGEX Zap70(C)-SH2 | depositor full sequence | sequence record 65786 | Full Sequence
ACGTTATCGACTGCACGGTGCACCAATGCTTCTGGCGTCAGGCAGCCATCGGAAGCTGTGGTATGGCTGT
GCAGGTCGTAAATCACTGCATAATTCGTGTCGCTCAAGGCGCACTCCCGTTCTGGATAATGTTTTTTGCG
CCGACATCATAACGGTTCTGGCAAATATTCTGAAATGAGCTGTTGACAATTAATCATCGGCTCGTATAAT
GTGTGGAATTGTGAGCGGATAACAATTTCACACAGGAAACAGTATTCATGTCCCCTATACTAGGTTATTG
GAAAATTAAGGGCCTTGTGCAACCCACTCGACTTCTTTTGGAATATCTTGAAGAAAAATATGAAGAGCAT
TTGTATGAGCGCGATGAAGGTGATAAATGGCGAAACAAAAAGTTTGAATTGGGTTTGGAGTTTCCCAATC
TTCCTTATTATATTGATGGTGATGTTAAATTAACACAGTCTATGGCCATCATACGTTATATAGCTGACAA
GCACAACATGTTGGGTGGTTGTCCAAAAGAGCGTGCAGAGATTTCAATGCTTGAAGGAGCGGTTTTGGAT
ATTAGATACGGTGTTTCGAGAATTGCATATAGTAAAGACTTTGAAACTCTCAAAGTTGATTTTCTTAGCA
AGCTACCTGAAATGCTGAAAATGTTCGAAGATCGTTTATGTCATAAAACATATTTAAATGGTGATCATGT
AACCCATCCTGACTTCATGTTGTATGACGCTCTTGATGTTGTTTTATACATGGACCCAATGTGCCTGGAT
GCGTTCCCAAAATTAGTTTGTTTTAAAAAACGTATTGAAGCTATCCCACAAATTGATAAGTACTTGAAAT
CCAGCAAGTATATAGCATGGCCTTTGCAGGGCTGGCAAGCCACGTTTGGTGGTGGCGACCATCCTCCAAA
ATCGGATCTGGTTCCGCGTGGATCCATGGCTACGACGGCCCACGAGCGGATGCCCTGGTACCACAGCAGC
CTGACGCGTGAGGAGGCCGAGCGCAAACTTTACTCTGGGGCGCAGACCGACGGCAAGTTCCTGCTGAGGC
CGCGGAAGGAGCAGGGCACATACGCCCTGTCCCTCATCTATGGGAAGACGGTGTACCACTACCTCATCAG
CCAAGACAAGGCGGGCAAGTACTGCATTCCCGAGGGCACCAAGTTTGACACGCTCTGGCAGCTGGTGGAG
TATCTGAAGCTGAAGGCGGACGGGCTCATCTACTGCCTGAAGGAGGCCTGCCCCAACAGCAGTGCCAGCA
ACGCCTCAGGGGCTGCTGCTGGATCCCCGGGAATTCATCGTGACTGACTGACGATCTGCCTCGCGCGTTT
CGGTGATGACGGTGAAAACCTCTGACACATGCAGCTCCCGGAGACGGTCACAGCTTGTCTGTAAGCGGAT
GCCGGGAGCAGACAAGCCCGTCAGGGCGCGTCAGCGGGTGTTGGCGGGTGTCGGGGCGCAGCCATGACCC
AGTCACGTAGCGATAGCGGAGTGTATAATTCTTGAAGACGAAAGGGCCTCGTGATACGCCTATTTTTATA
GGTTAATGTCATGATAATAATGGTTTCTTAGACGTCAGGTGGCACTTTTCGGGGAAATGTGCGCGGAACC
CCTATTTGTTTATTTTTCTAAATACATTCAAATATGTATCCGCTCATGAGACAATAACCCTGATAAATGC
TTCAATAATATTGAAAAAGGAAGAGTATGAGTATTCAACATTTCCGTGTCGCCCTTATTCCCTTTTTTGC
GGCATTTTGCCTTCCTGTTTTTGCTCACCCAGAAACGCTGGTGAAAGTAAAAGATGCTGAAGATCAGTTG
GGTGCACGAGTGGGTTACATCGAACTGGATCTCAACAGCGGTAAGATCCTTGAGAGTTTTCGCCCCGAAG
AACGTTTTCCAATGATGAGCACTTTTAAAGTTCTGCTATGTGGCGCGGTATTATCCCGTGTTGACGCCGG
GCAAGAGCAACTCGGTCGCCGCATACACTATTCTCAGAATGACTTGGTTGAGTACTCACCAGTCACAGAA
AAGCATCTTACGGATGGCATGACAGTAAGAGAATTATGCAGTGCTGCCATAACCATGAGTGATAACACTG
CGGCCAACTTACTTCTGACAACGATCGGAGGACCGAAGGAGCTAACCGCTTTTTTGCACAACATGGGGGA
TCATGTAACTCGCCTTGATCGTTGGGAACCGGAGCTGAATGAAGCCATACCAAACGACGAGCGTGACACC
ACGATGCCTGCAGCAATGGCAACAACGTTGCGCAAACTATTAACTGGCGAACTACTTACTCTAGCTTCCC
GGCAACAATTAATAGACTGGATGGAGGCGGATAAAGTTGCAGGACCACTTCTGCGCTCGGCCCTTCCGGC
TGGCTGGTTTATTGCTGATAAATCTGGAGCCGGTGAGCGTGGGTCTCGCGGTATCATTGCAGCACTGGGG
CCAGATGGTAAGCCCTCCCGTATCGTAGTTATCTACACGACGGGGAGTCAGGCAACTATGGATGAACGAA
ATAGACAGATCGCTGAGATAGGTGCCTCACTGATTAAGCATTGGTAACTGTCAGACCAAGTTTACTCATA
TATACTTTAGATTGATTTAAAACTTCATTTTTAATTTAAAAGGATCTAGGTGAAGATCCTTTTTGATAAT
CTCATGACCAAAATCCCTTAACGTGAGTTTTCGTTCCACTGAGCGTCAGACCCCGTAGAAAAGATCAAAG
GATCTTCTTGAGATCCTTTTTTTCTGCGCGTAATCTGCTGCTTGCAAACAAAAAAACCACCGCTACCAGC
GGTGGTTTGTTTGCCGGATCAAGAGCTACCAACTCTTTTTCCGAAGGTAACTGGCTTCAGCAGAGCGCAG
ATACCAAATACTGTCCTTCTAGTGTAGCCGTAGTTAGGCCACCACTTCAAGAACTCTGTAGCACCGCCTA
CATACCTCGCTCTGCTAATCCTGTTACCAGTGGCTGCTGCCAGTGGCGATAAGTCGTGTCTTACCGGGTT
GGACTCAAGACGATAGTTACCGGATAAGGCGCAGCGGTCGGGCTGAACGGGGGGTTCGTGCACACAGCCC
AGCTTGGAGCGAACGACCTACACCGAACTGAGATACCTACAGCGTGAGCTATGAGAAAGCGCCACGCTTC
CCGAAGGGAGAAAGGCGGACAGGTATCCGGTAAGCGGCAGGGTCGGAACAGGAGAGCGCACGAGGGAGCT
TCCAGGGGGAAACGCCTGGTATCTTTATAGTCCTGTCGGGTTTCGCCACCTCTGACTTGAGCGTCGATTT
TTGTGATGCTCGTCAGGGGGGCGGAGCCTATGGAAAAACGCCAGCAACGCGGCCTTTTTACGGTTCCTGG
CCTTTTGCTGGCCTTTTGCTCACATGTTCTTTCCTGCGTTATCCCCTGATTCTGTGGATAACCGTATTAC
CGCCTTTGAGTGAGCTGATACCGCTCGCCGCAGCCGAACGACCGAGCGCAGCGAGTCAGTGAGCGAGGAA
GCGGAAGAGCGCCTGATGCGGTATTTTCTCCTTACGCATCTGTGCGGTATTTCACACCGCATAAATTCCG
ACACCATCGAATGGTGCAAAACCTTTCGCGGTATGGCATGATAGCGCCCGGAAGAGAGTCAATTCAGGGT
GGTGAATGTGAAACCAGTAACGTTATACGATGTCGCAGAGTATGCCGGTGTCTCTTATCAGACCGTTTCC
CGCGTGGTGAACCAGGCCAGCCACGTTTCTGCGAAAACGCGGGAAAAAGTGGAAGCGGCGATGGCGGAGC
TGAATTACATTCCCAACCGCGTGGCACAACAACTGGCGGGCAAACAGTCGTTGCTGATTGGCGTTGCCAC
CTCCAGTCTGGCCCTGCACGCGCCGTCGCAAATTGTCGCGGCGATTAAATCTCGCGCCGATCAACTGGGT
GCCAGCGTGGTGGTGTCGATGGTAGAACGAAGCGGCGTCGAAGCCTGTAAAGCGGCGGTGCACAATCTTC
TCGCGCAACGCGTCAGTGGGCTGATCATTAACTATCCGCTGGATGACCAGGATGCCATTGCTGTGGAAGC
TGCCTGCACTAATGTTCCGGCGTTATTTCTTGATGTCTCTGACCAGACACCCATCAACAGTATTATTTTC
TCCCATGAAGACGGTACGCGACTGGGCGTGGAGCATCTGGTCGCATTGGGTCACCAGCAAATCGCGCTGT
TAGCGGGCCCATTAAGTTCTGTCTCGGCGCGTCTGCGTCTGGCTGGCTGGCATAAATATCTCACTCGCAA
TCAAATTCAGCCGATAGCGGAACGGGAAGGCGACTGGAGTGCCATGTCCGGTTTTCAACAAACCATGCAA
ATGCTGAATGAGGGCATCGTTCCCACTGCGATGCTGGTTGCCAACGATCAGATGGCGCTGGGCGCAATGC
GCGCCATTACCGAGTCCGGGCTGCGCGTTGGTGCGGATATCTCGGTAGTGGGATACGACGATACCGAAGA
CAGCTCATGTTATATCCCGCCGTTAACCACCATCAAACAGGATTTTCGCCTGCTGGGGCAAACCAGCGTG
GACCGCTTGCTGCAACTCTCTCAGGGCCAGGCGGTGAAGGGCAATCAGCTGTTGCCCGTCTCACTGGTGA
AAAGAAAAACCACCCTGGCGCCCAATACGCAAACCGCCTCTCCCCGCGCGTTGGCCGATTCATTAATGCA
GCTGGCACGACAGGTTTCCCGACTGGAAAGCGGGCAGTGAGCGCAACGCAATTAATGTGAGTTAGCTCAC
TCATTAGGCACCCCAGGCTTTACACTTTATGCTTCCGGCTCGTATGTTGTGTGGAATTGTGAGCGGATAA
CAATTTCACACAGGAAACAGCTATGACCATGATTACGGATTCACTGGCCGTCGTTTTACAACGTCGTGAC
TGGGAAAACCCTGGCGTTACCCAACTTAATCGCCTTGCAGCACATCCCCCTTTCGCCAGCTGGCGTAATA
GCGAAGAGGCCCGCACCGATCGCCCTTCCCAACAGTTGCGCAGCCTGAATGGCGAATGGCGCTTTGCCTG
GTTTCCGGCACCAGAAGCGGTGCCGGAAAGCTGGCTGGAGTGCGATCTTCCTGAGGCCGATACTGTCGTC
GTCCCCTCAAACTGGCAGATGCACGGTTACGATGCGCCCATCTACACCAACGTAACCTATCCCATTACGG
TCAATCCGCCGTTTGTTCCCACGGAGAATCCGACGGGTTGTTACTCGCTCACATTTAATGTTGATGAAAG
CTGGCTACAGGAAGGCCAGACGCGAATTATTTTTGATGGCGTTGGAATT
Features (pLannotate 1.2.2; 17 found; start..end, strand, type, name):
      6..107     -  CDS            yciV (fragment): RNAAM_ECOLI - Also known as trpH From Escherichia coli (strain K12).
    183..211     +  promoter       tac promoter: strong E. coli promoter; hybrid between the trp and lac UV5 promoters
    219..235     +  protein_bind   lac operator: The lac repressor binds to the lac operator to inhibit transcription in E. coli. This inhibition can be relieved by adding lactose or isopropyl-β-D-thiogalactopyranoside (IPTG). lac repressor encoded by lacI
    258..911     +  CDS            GST26_SCHJA: Experimental evidence at protein level: Swiss-Prot protein existence level 1. GST isoenzymes appear to play a central role in the parasite detoxification system. Other functions are also suspected including a role in increasing the solubility of haematin in the parasite gut. From Schistosoma japonicum (Blood fluke).
    936..1280    +  CDS            ZAP70 (fragment): ZAP70_HUMAN - Also known as SRK. Experimental evidence at protein level: Swiss-Prot protein existence level 1. Tyrosine kinase that plays an essential role in regulation of the adaptive immune response. Regulates motility, adhesion and cytokine expression of mature T-cells, as well as thymocyte development. Contributes also to the development and activation of primary B- lymphocytes. When antigen presenting cells (APC) activate T-cell receptor (TCR), a serie of phosphorylations lead to the recruitment of ZAP70 to the doubly phosphorylated TCR component CD247/CD3Z through ITAM motif at the plas
   1316..1355    +  CDS            rop (fragment): Rop protein, which maintains plasmids at low copy number; rop
   1457..1497    +  misc_feature   bom (fragment): basis of mobility region from pBR322
   1602..1706    +  promoter       AmpR promoter: bla
   1707..2567    +  CDS            AmpR: β-lactamase; bla; confers resistance to ampicillin, carbenicillin, and related antibiotics
   2738..3326    +  rep_origin     ori: high-copy-number ColE1/pMB1/pBR322/pUC origin of replication
   3512..3563    -  misc_feature   bom (fragment): basis of mobility region from pBR322
   3570..3647    +  promoter       lacIq promoter: lacI (mutant); In the lacIq allele, a single base change in the promoter boosts expression of the lacI gene about 10-fold.
   3648..4730    +  CDS            lacI: lac repressor; lacI; The lac repressor binds to the lac operator to inhibit transcription in E. coli. This inhibition can be relieved by adding lactose or isopropyl-β-D-thiogalactopyranoside (IPTG).
   4743..4764    +  protein_bind   CAP binding site: CAP binding activates transcription in the presence of cAMP. E. coli catabolite activator protein
   4779..4809    +  promoter       lac promoter: promoter for the E. coli lac operon
   4817..4833    +  protein_bind   lac operator: The lac repressor binds to the lac operator to inhibit transcription in E. coli. This inhibition can be relieved by adding lactose or isopropyl-β-D-thiogalactopyranoside (IPTG). lac repressor encoded by lacI
   4853..5026    +  CDS            lacZα: LacZα fragment of β-galactosidase; lacZ fragment
