[The description below was written by a language model from this plasmid's Addgene catalogue record and pLannotate feature annotations shown in this document.]
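Description:
pGEX Zap70(C)-SH2 is a bacterial expression plasmid built on the pGEX2T backbone for producing the C-terminal SH2 domain of human ZAP70 as a glutathione S-transferase fusion in E. coli. The insert is a 357 bp fragment encoding amino acids 154–267 of ZAP70, a tyrosine kinase that is recruited to doubly phosphorylated ITAM motifs of the T-cell receptor complex. It was cloned into a BamHI site that is retained on both sides. The fragment lies downstream of, and in frame with, the Schistosoma japonicum GST coding sequence. A thrombin cleavage site contributed by the backbone sits between the two, so the SH2 domain can be released from the GST moiety after purification. The depositor gives the fusion protein a mass of about 37.9 kDa.

Transcription is driven by the hybrid trp/lac tac promoter with an adjacent lac operator. The plasmid also carries lacI under the lacIq promoter, so expression is repressed until it is induced with IPTG, regardless of the host's own repressor level. Propagation relies on a ColE1/pBR322-type origin and selection on the β-lactamase gene conferring ampicillin resistance. The feature annotation labels the origin as a high-copy type, whereas the catalogue entry lists the plasmid as low copy. Other annotated elements are backbone remnants with no role in expression of the fusion: partial rop and bom sequences, and a lac promoter/operator with a lacZα fragment. The full annotated sequence is 5,299 nt, consistent with the stated backbone and insert sizes. According to the associated publication, such GST–SH2 fusions serve as affinity probes for high-throughput profiling of phosphotyrosine-containing proteins.
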