Addgene plasmid #46533: pGEX Zap70(C)-SH2
Depositing lab: Bruce Mayer. Depositing organization: University of Connecticut Health Center. Publication: High-throughput phosphotyrosine profiling using SH2 domains. Machida K, Thompson CM, Dierck K, Jablonowski K, Karkkainen S, Liu B, Zhang H, Nash PD, Newman DK, Nollau P, Pawson T, Renkema GH, Saksela K, Schiller MR, Shin DG, Mayer BJ. Mol Cell. 2007 Jun 22;26(6):899-915. 10.1016/j.molcel.2007.05.031 PubMed 17588523.
Backbone
  Vector backbone: pGEX2T
  Backbone manufacturer: GE Healthcare Biosciences
  Backbone size w/o insert (bp): 4900
  Vector type: Bacterial Expression
Growth in bacteria
  Bacterial resistance: Ampicillin, 100 μg/mL
  Growth temperature: 37°C
  Growth strain: DH5alpha
  Copy number: Low Copy
Gene/Insert
  Gene/Insert name: Zap70(C) (alt names: ZAP70; SRK; STD; TZK; ZAP-70; FLJ17670; FLJ17679; ZAP70)
  Species: H. sapiens (human)
  Insert size (bp): 357
  Mutation: contains amino acids 154-267
  Entrez Gene: ZAP70 (a.k.a. ADMIO2, IMD48, SRK, STCD, STD, TZK, ZAP-70)
  Promoter: Tac
  Tag / fusion protein: GST (N terminal on backbone); Thrombin site (N terminal on backbone)
  Cloning method: Restriction Enzyme; 5′ cloning site BamHI (not destroyed); 3′ cloning site BamHI (not destroyed)
  Sequencing primers: 5′ pGEX-5; 3′ pGEX-3
Terms and licenses: Academic/Nonprofit Terms; Industry Terms: Not Available to Industry
Depositor comments: The molecular weight of the GST fusion protein is approximately 37.9 kDa
How to cite: pGEX Zap70(C)-SH2 was a gift from Bruce Mayer (Addgene plasmid # 46533 ; http://n2t.net/addgene:46533 ; RRID:Addgene_46533)
