>Addgene plasmid #46533 | pGEX Zap70(C)-SH2 | depositor partial sequence | sequence record 65787 | Insert sequence
GGATCCATGGCTACGACGGCCCACGAGCGGATGCCCTGGTACCACAGCAGCCTGACGCGTGAGGAGGCCG
AGCGCAAACTTTACTCTGGGGCGCAGACCGACGGCAAGTTCCTGCTGAGGCCGCGGAAGGAGCAGGGCAC
ATACGCCCTGTCCCTCATCTATGGGAAGACGGTGTACCACTACCTCATCAGCCAAGACAAGGCGGGCAAG
TACTGCATTCCCGAGGGCACCAAGTTTGACACGCTCTGGCAGCTGGTGGAGTATCTGAAGCTGAAGGCGG
ACGGGCTCATCTACTGCCTGAAGGAGGCCTGCCCCAACAGCAGTGCCAGCAACGCCTCAGGGGCTGCTGC
TGGATCC
