>Addgene plasmid #46533 | pGEX Zap70(C)-SH2 | addgene partial sequence | sequence record 66728 | pGEX5
CGGATCTGGTTCCGCGTGGATCCATGGCTACGACGGCCCACGAGCGGATGCCCTGGTACCACAGCAGCCT
GACGCGTGAGGAGGCCGAGCGCAAACTTTACTCTGGGGCGCAGACCGACGGCAAGTTCCTGCTGAGGCCG
CGGAAGGAGCAGGGCACATACGCCCTGTCCCTCATCTATGGGAAGACGGTGTACCACTACCTCATCAGCC
AAGACAAGGCGGGCAAGTACTGCATTCCCGAGGGCACCAAGTTTGACACGCTCTGGCAGCTGGTGGAGTA
TCTGAAGCTGAAGGCGGACGGGCTCATCTACTGCCTGAAGGAGGCCTGCCCCAACAGCAGTGCCAGCAAC
GCCTCAGGGGCTGCTGCTGGATCCCCGGGAATTCATCGTGACTGACTGACGATCTGCCTCGCGCGTTTCG
GTGATGACGGTGAAAACCTCTGACACATGCAGCTCCCGGAGACGGTCACAGCTTGTCTGTAAGCGGATGC
CGGGAGCAGACAAGCCCGTCAGGGCGCGTCAGCGGGTGTTGGCGGGTGTCGGGGCGCAGCCATGACCCAG
TCACGTAGCGATAGCGGAGTGTATAATTCTTGAAGACGAAAGGGCCTCGTGATACGCCTATTTTTATAGG
TTAATGTCATGATAATAATGGTTTCTTAGACGTCAGGTGGCACTTTTCGGGGAAATGTGCGCGGAACCCC
TATTTGTTTATTTTTCTAAATACATTCAAATATGTATCCGCTCATGAGACAATAACCCTGATAAATGCTT
CAATAATATTGAAAAAGGAAGAGTATGAGTATTCAACATTTCCGTGTCGCCCTTATTCCCTTTTTTGCGG
CATTTGCTT
